Addgene plasmid #145026: TFORF3550
Purpose: Lentiviral vector for overexpressing transcription factor ORFs with unique 24-bp barcodes. Barcodes facilitate identification of transcription factors in pooled screens. This is the control vector for the collection.
Depositing lab: Feng Zhang. Depositing organization: Broad Institute. Publication: A transcription factor atlas of directed differentiation. Joung J, Ma S, Tay T, Geiger-Schuller KR, Kirchgatterer PC, Verdine VK, Guo B, Arias-Garcia MA, Allen WE, Singh A, Kuksenko O, Abudayyeh OO, Gootenberg JS, Fu Z, Macrae RK, Buenrostro JD, Regev A, Zhang F. Cell. 2023 Jan 5;186(1):209-229.e26. doi: 10.1016/j.cell.2022.11.026. PubMed 36608654.
Backbone
  Vector backbone: pLX_TRC317
  Backbone manufacturer: Broad Institute Genetic Perturbation Platform
  Backbone size w/o insert (bp): 8264
  Vector type: Mammalian Expression, Lentiviral
  Selectable markers: Puromycin
Growth in bacteria
  Bacterial resistance: Ampicillin, 100 μg/mL
  Growth temperature: 37°C
  Growth strain: NEB Stable
  Copy number: High Copy
Gene/Insert
  Gene/Insert name: mCherry
  Species: Synthetic
  Insert size (bp): 812
  Promoter: EF1a
  Cloning method: Gibson Cloning
  Sequencing primers: 5′ GGGTGGAGACTGAAGTTAGGCCAG; 3′ CACATAGCGTAAAAGGAGCAACATAG
Terms and licenses: Academic/Nonprofit Terms; Industry Terms: Not Available to Industry
Depositor comments: Please test multiple small colonies in case of plasmid recombination. To make this collection available in a timely manner, a portion of this collection was not fully sequenced by Addgene. If an Addgene verified full plasmid sequence is not available, please contact us prior to placing an order to request the full sequence.
How to cite: TFORF3550 was a gift from Feng Zhang (Addgene plasmid # 145026 ; http://n2t.net/addgene:145026 ; RRID:Addgene_145026)
