[The description below was written by a language model from this plasmid's Addgene catalogue record and pLannotate feature annotations shown in this document.]
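Description:
TFORF3550 is the control member of a barcoded lentiviral transcription-factor ORF overexpression collection. It is built on the pLX_TRC317 backbone and carries mCherry in place of a transcription factor. The sequenced plasmid is about 9.1 kb. It is propagated in E. coli through a high-copy ColE1/pUC-type origin with ampicillin selection from the bla gene. An f1 origin and remnants of a lac/lacZα cloning region with T3 and T7 promoters are also present. The depositor warns that the plasmid can recombine, which is a common problem for LTR-containing vectors.

The viral portion has a third-generation, self-inactivating layout. An RSV promoter drives a truncated HIV-1 5' LTR, followed by the Ψ packaging signal with a gag fragment, the RRE for Rev-dependent export of the genomic RNA, a cPPT/CTS, and a ΔU3 3' LTR with a downstream SV40 polyadenylation signal. Two expression units sit between the LTRs. An SV40 early promoter/origin drives the puromycin N-acetyltransferase gene, which allows selection of transduced mammalian cells. The human EF-1α promoter drives a mammalian codon-optimized mCherry, and a WPRE downstream enhances transcript stability and expression. The catalogue entry states that each vector in the collection carries a unique 24-bp barcode so that ORFs can be identified in pooled screens. The barcode is not annotated in the feature table, so its position is not stated. A short U6 promoter fragment is annotated between mCherry and the WPRE, but its role is not recorded.

As a fluorescent, non-transcription-factor construct, it serves as the negative or reference control in pooled or arrayed overexpression screens such as directed-differentiation studies. The mCherry signal could also be used to monitor transduction and expression.
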