Features (pLannotate 1.2.2; 31 found; start..end, strand, type, name):
    372..476     +  promoter       AmpR promoter: bla
    477..1337    +  CDS            AmpR: β-lactamase; bla; confers resistance to ampicillin, carbenicillin, and related antibiotics
   1508..2096    +  rep_origin     ori: high-copy-number ColE1/pMB1/pBR322/pUC origin of replication
   2279..2371    +  CDS            lacI (fragment): lac repressor; lacI; The lac repressor binds to the lac operator to inhibit transcription in E. coli. This inhibition can be relieved by adding lactose or isopropyl-β-D-thiogalactopyranoside (IPTG).
   2384..2405    +  protein_bind   CAP binding site: CAP binding activates transcription in the presence of cAMP. E. coli catabolite activator protein
   2420..2450    +  promoter       lac promoter: promoter for the E. coli lac operon
   2458..2474    +  protein_bind   lac operator: The lac repressor binds to the lac operator to inhibit transcription in E. coli. This inhibition can be relieved by adding lactose or isopropyl-β-D-thiogalactopyranoside (IPTG). lac repressor encoded by lacI
   2519..2537    +  promoter       T3 promoter: promoter for bacteriophage T3 RNA polymerase
   2565..2791    +  promoter       RSV promoter: Rous sarcoma virus enhancer/promoter
   2792..2972    +  LTR            5' LTR (truncated): truncated 5' long terminal repeat (LTR) from HIV-1
   3019..3144    +  misc_feature   HIV-1 Ψ: packaging signal of human immunodeficiency virus type 1
   3128..3491    +  CDS            HIV-1 gag (fragment): gag protein from human immunodeficiency virus 1; gag
   3637..3870    +  misc_feature   RRE: The Rev response element (RRE) of HIV-1 allows for Rev-dependent mRNA export from the nucleus to the cytoplasm.
   4247..4273    +  CDS            Rev (fragment): human immunodeficiency virus 1 (HIV-1) Rev protein; rev; enhances nuclear export of unspliced and incompletely spliced viral mRNAs
   4280..4303    +  promoter       SV40 promoter (fragment): SV40 early promoter
   4304..4375    +  promoter       SV40 promoter (fragment): SV40 enhancer and early promoter
   4399..4534    +  rep_origin     SV40 ori: SV40 origin of replication
   4580..5176    +  CDS            PuroR (fragment): puromycin N-acetyltransferase; pac from Streptomyces; confers resistance to puromycin
   5225..5342    +  misc_feature   cPPT/CTS: central polypurine tract and central termination sequence of HIV-1
   5407..5473    +  CDS            small t antigen (fragment): SV40 (simian virus 40) small t antigen
   5480..6658    +  promoter       EF-1α promoter: strong constitutive promoter for human elongation factor EF-1α
   6675..7385    +  CDS            mCherry: monomeric derivative of DsRed fluorescent protein (Shaner et al., 2004) mammalian codon-optimized
   7398..7451    +  promoter       U6 promoter (fragment): RNA polymerase III promoter for human U6 snRNA
   7493..8081    +  misc_feature   WPRE: woodchuck hepatitis virus posttranscriptional regulatory element
   8132..8151    +  misc_feature   cPPT/CTS (fragment): central polypurine tract and central termination sequence of HIV-1
   8153..8386    +  LTR            3' LTR (ΔU3): self-inactivating 3' long terminal repeat (LTR) from HIV-1
   8464..8585    +  polyA_signal   SV40 poly(A) signal: SV40 polyadenylation signal
   8625..8760    +  rep_origin     SV40 ori: SV40 origin of replication
   8781..8799    -  promoter       T7 promoter: promoter for bacteriophage T7 RNA polymerase
   8807..8962    +  CDS            lacZα (fragment): LacZα fragment of β-galactosidase; lacZ fragment
   8967..319     +  rep_origin     f1 ori (across the origin) (sequence partly withheld): f1 bacteriophage origin of replication; arrow indicates direction of (+) strand synthesis
>Addgene plasmid #145026 | TFORF3550 | addgene full sequence | sequence record 422981 | Addgene NGS Result
TTTCTCGCCACGTTC
[91 nt withheld, positions 16-106]
A
[49 nt withheld, positions 108-156]
CCTTTGACGTTGGAGTCCACGTTCTTT
[37 nt withheld, positions 184-220]
ACCCTATCTCGGTCTATTCTTTTGATTTATAAGGGATTTTGCCGATTTCGGCCTATTGGTTAAAAAATGA
GCTGATTTAACAAAAATTTAACGCGAATTTTAACAAAATATTAACGCTTACAATTTAGGTGGCACTTTTC
GGGGAAATGTGCGCGGAACCCCTATTTGTTTATTTTTCTAAATACATTCAAATATGTATCCGCTCATGAG
ACAATAACCCTGATAAATGCTTCAATAATATTGAAAAAGGAAGAGTATGAGTATTCAACATTTCCGTGTC
GCCCTTATTCCCTTTTTTGCGGCATTTTGCCTTCCTGTTTTTGCTCACCCAGAAACGCTGGTGAAAGTAA
AAGATGCTGAAGATCAGTTGGGTGCACGAGTGGGTTACATCGAACTGGATCTCAACAGCGGTAAGATCCT
TGAGAGTTTTCGCCCCGAAGAACGTTTTCCAATGATGAGCACTTTTAAAGTTCTGCTATGTGGCGCGGTA
TTATCCCGTATTGACGCCGGGCAAGAGCAACTCGGTCGCCGCATACACTATTCTCAGAATGACTTGGTTG
AGTACTCACCAGTCACAGAAAAGCATCTTACGGATGGCATGACAGTAAGAGAATTATGCAGTGCTGCCAT
AACCATGAGTGATAACACTGCGGCCAACTTACTTCTGACAACGATCGGAGGACCGAAGGAGCTAACCGCT
TTTTTGCACAACATGGGGGATCATGTAACTCGCCTTGATCGTTGGGAACCGGAGCTGAATGAAGCCATAC
CAAACGACGAGCGTGACACCACGATGCCTGTAGCAATGGCAACAACGTTGCGCAAACTATTAACTGGCGA
ACTACTTACTCTAGCTTCCCGGCAACAATTAATAGACTGGATGGAGGCGGATAAAGTTGCAGGACCACTT
CTGCGCTCGGCCCTTCCGGCTGGCTGGTTTATTGCTGATAAATCTGGAGCCGGTGAGCGTGGGTCTCGCG
GTATCATTGCAGCACTGGGGCCAGATGGTAAGCCCTCCCGTATCGTAGTTATCTACACGACGGGGAGTCA
GGCAACTATGGATGAACGAAATAGACAGATCGCTGAGATAGGTGCCTCACTGATTAAGCATTGGTAACTG
TCAGACCAAGTTTACTCATATATACTTTAGATTGATTTAAAACTTCATTTTTAATTTAAAAGGATCTAGG
TGAAGATCCTTTTTGATAATCTCATGACCAAAATCCCTTAACGTGAGTTTTCGTTCCACTGAGCGTCAGA
CCCCGTAGAAAAGATCAAAGGATCTTCTTGAGATCCTTTTTTTCTGCGCGTAATCTGCTGCTTGCAAACA
AAAAAACCACCGCTACCAGCGGTGGTTTGTTTGCCGGATCAAGAGCTACCAACTCTTTTTCCGAAGGTAA
CTGGCTTCAGCAGAGCGCAGATACCAAATACTGTTCTTCTAGTGTAGCCGTAGTTAGGCCACCACTTCAA
GAACTCTGTAGCACCGCCTACATACCTCGCTCTGCTAATCCTGTTACCAGTGGCTGCTGCCAGTGGCGAT
AAGTCGTGTCTTACCGGGTTGGACTCAAGACGATAGTTACCGGATAAGGCGCAGCGGTCGGGCTGAACGG
GGGGTTCGTGCACACAGCCCAGCTTGGAGCGAACGACCTACACCGAACTGAGATACCTACAGCGTGAGCT
ATGAGAAAGCGCCACGCTTCCCGAAGGGAGAAAGGCGGACAGGTATCCGGTAAGCGGCAGGGTCGGAACA
GGAGAGCGCACGAGGGAGCTTCCAGGGGGAAACGCCTGGTATCTTTATAGTCCTGTCGGGTTTCGCCACC
TCTGACTTGAGCGTCGATTTTTGTGATGCTCGTCAGGGGGGCGGAGCCTATGGAAAAACGCCAGCAACGC
GGCCTTTTTACGGTTCCTGGCCTTTTGCTGGCCTTTTGCTCACATGTTCTTTCCTGCGTTATCCCCTGAT
TCTGTGGATAACCGTATTACCGCCTTTGAGTGAGCTGATACCGCTCGCCGCAGCCGAACGACCGAGCGCA
GCGAGTCAGTGAGCGAGGAAGCGGAAGAGCGCCCAATACGCAAACCGCCTCTCCCCGCGCGTTGGCCGAT
TCATTAATGCAGCTGGCACGACAGGTTTCCCGACTGGAAAGCGGGCAGTGAGCGCAACGCAATTAATGTG
AGTTAGCTCACTCATTAGGCACCCCAGGCTTTACACTTTATGCTTCCGGCTCGTATGTTGTGTGGAATTG
TGAGCGGATAACAATTTCACACAGGAAACAGCTATGACCATGATTACGCCAAGCGCGCAATTAACCCTCA
CTAAAGGGAACAAAAGCTGGAGCTGCAAGCTTAATGTAGTCTTATGCAATACTCTTGTAGTCTTGCAACA
TGGTAACGATGAGTTAGCAACATGCCTTACAAGGAGAGAAAAAGCACCGTGCATGCCGATTGGTGGAAGT
AAGGTGGTACGATCGTGCCTTATTAGGAAGGCAACAGACGGGTCTGACATGGATTGGACGAACCACTGAA
TTGCCGCATTGCAGAGATATTGTATTTAAGTGCCTAGCTCGATACATAAACGGGTCTCTCTGGTTAGACC
AGATCTGAGCCTGGGAGCTCTCTGGCTAACTAGGGAACCCACTGCTTAAGCCTCAATAAAGCTTGCCTTG
AGTGCTTCAAGTAGTGTGTGCCCGTCTGTTGTGTGACTCTGGTAACTAGAGATCCCTCAGACCCTTTTAG
TCAGTGTGGAAAATCTCTAGCAGTGGCGCCCGAACAGGGACTTGAAAGCGAAAGGGAAACCAGAGGAGCT
CTCTCGACGCAGGACTCGGCTTGCTGAAGCGCGCACGGCAAGAGGCGAGGGGCGGCGACTGGTGAGTACG
CCAAAAATTTTGACTAGCGGAGGCTAGAAGGAGAGAGATGGGTGCGAGAGCGTCAGTATTAAGCGGGGGA
GAATTAGATCGCGATGGGAAAAAATTCGGTTAAGGCCAGGGGGAAAGAAAAAATATAAATTAAAACATAT
AGTATGGGCAAGCAGGGAGCTAGAACGATTCGCAGTTAATCCTGGCCTGTTAGAAACATCAGAAGGCTGT
AGACAAATACTGGGACAGCTACAACCATCCCTTCAGACAGGATCAGAAGAACTTAGATCATTATATAATA
CAGTAGCAACCCTCTATTGTGTGCATCAAAGGATAGAGATAAAAGACACCAAGGAAGCTTTAGACAAGAT
AGAGGAAGAGCAAAACAAAAGTAAGACCACCGCACAGCAAGCGGCCGCTGATCTTCAGACCTGGAGGAGG
AGATATGAGGGACAATTGGAGAAGTGAATTATATAAATATAAAGTAGTAAAAATTGAACCATTAGGAGTA
GCACCCACCAAGGCAAAGAGAAGAGTGGTGCAGAGAGAAAAAAGAGCAGTGGGAATAGGAGCTTTGTTCC
TTGGGTTCTTGGGAGCAGCAGGAAGCACTATGGGCGCAGCGTCAATGACGCTGACGGTACAGGCCAGACA
ATTATTGTCTGGTATAGTGCAGCAGCAGAACAATTTGCTGAGGGCTATTGAGGCGCAACAGCATCTGTTG
CAACTCACAGTCTGGGGCATCAAGCAGCTCCAGGCAAGAATCCTGGCTGTGGAAAGATACCTAAAGGATC
AACAGCTCCTGGGGATTTGGGGTTGCTCTGGAAAACTCATTTGCACCACTGCTGTGCCTTGGAATGCTAG
TTGGAGTAATAAATCTCTGGAACAGATTTGGAATCACACGACCTGGATGGAGTGGGACAGAGAAATTAAC
AATTACACAAGCTTAATACACTCCTTAATTGAAGAATCGCAAAACCAGCAAGAAAAGAATGAACAAGAAT
TATTGGAATTAGATAAATGGGCAAGTTTGTGGAATTGGTTTAACATAACAAATTGGCTGTGGTATATAAA
ATTATTCATAATGATAGTAGGAGGCTTGGTAGGTTTAAGAATAGTTTTTGCTGTACTTTCTATAGTGAAT
AGAGTTAGGCAGGGATATTCACCATTATCGTTTCAGACCCACCTCCCAACCCCGAGGGGACCCATGCATT
GCATCTCAATTAGTCAGCAACCAGGTGTGGAAAGTCCCCAGGCTCCCCAGCAGGCAGAAGTATGCAAAGC
ATGCGTCTCAATTAGTCAGCAACCATAGTCCCGCCCCTAACTCCGCCCATCCCGCCCCTAACTCCGCCCA
GTTCCGCCCATTCTCCGCCCCATGGCTGACTAATTTTTTTTATTTATGCAGAGGCCGAGGCCGCCTCGGC
CTCTGAGCTATTCCAGAAGTAGTGAGGAGGCTTTTTTGGAGGCCTAGGCTTTTGCAAAAAGCTTTCTAGA
GGTACCACCGGAGCTTACCATGACCGAGTACAAGCCCACGGTGCGCCTCGCCACCCGCGACGACGTCCCC
AGGGCCGTACGCACCCTCGCCGCCGCGTTCGCCGACTACCCCGCCACGCGCCACACCGTCGATCCGGACC
GCCACATCGAGCGGGTCACCGAGCTGCAAGAACTCTTCCTCACGCGCGTCGGGCTCGACATCGGCAAGGT
GTGGGTCGCGGACGACGGCGCCGCCGTGGCGGTCTGGACCACGCCGGAGAGCGTCGAAGCGGGGGCGGTG
TTCGCCGAGATCGGCCCGCGCATGGCCGAGTTGAGCGGTTCCCGGCTGGCCGCGCAGCAACAGATGGAAG
GCCTCCTGGCGCCGCACCGGCCCAAGGAGCCCGCGTGGTTCCTGGCCACCGTCGGCGTCTCGCCCGACCA
CCAGGGCAAGGGTCTGGGCAGCGCCGTCGTGCTCCCCGGAGTGGAGGCGGCCGAGCGCGCCGGGGTGCCC
GCCTTCCTGGAGACCTCCGCGCCCCGCAACCTCCCCTTCTACGAGCGGCTCGGCTTCACCGTCACCGCCG
ACGTCGAGGTGCCCGAAGGACCGCGCACCTGGTGCATGACCCGCAAGCCCGGTGCCAGTTAACGAATTCT
AGATCTTGAGACAAATGGCAGTATTCATCCACAATTTTAAAAGAAAAGGGGGGATTGGGGGGTACAGTGC
AGGGGAAAGAATAGTAGACATAATAGCAACAGACATACAAACTAAAGAATTACAAAAACAAATTACAAAA
ATTCAAAATTTTCGGGTTTATTACAGGGACAGCAGAGATCCACTTTGGCGCCGGCTCGAGGCCTGCAGGT
GCAAAGATGGATAAAGTTTTAAACAGAGAGGAATCTTTGCAGCTAATGGACCTTCTAGGTCTTGAAAGGA
GTGGGAATTGGCTCCGGTGCCCGTCAGTGGGCAGAGCGCACATCGCCCACAGTCCCCGAGAAGTTGGGGG
GAGGGGTCGGCAATTGAACCGGTGCCTAGAGAAGGTGGCGCGGGGTAAACTGGGAAAGTGATGTCGTGTA
CTGGCTCCGCCTTTTTCCCGAGGGTGGGGGAGAACCGTATATAAGTGCAGTAGTCGCCGTGAACGTTCTT
TTTCGCAACGGGTTTGCCGCCAGAACACAGGTAAGTGCCGTGTGTGGTTCCCGCGGGCCTGGCCTCTTTA
CGGGTTATGGCCCTTGCGTGCCTTGAATTACTTCCACCTGGCTGCAGTACGTGATTCTTGATCCCGAGCT
TCGGGTTGGAAGTGGGTGGGAGAGTTCGAGGCCTTGCGCTTAAGGAGCCCCTTCGCCTCGTGCTTGAGTT
GAGGCCTGGCCTGGGCGCTGGGGCCGCCGCGTGCGAATCTGGTGGCACCTTCGCGCCTGTCTCGCTGCTT
TCGATAAGTCTCTAGCCATTTAAAATTTTTGATGACCTGCTGCGACGCTTTTTTTCTGGCAAGATAGTCT
TGTAAATGCGGGCCAAGATCTGCACACTGGTATTTCGGTTTTTGGGGCCGCGGGCGGCGACGGGGCCCGT
GCGTCCCAGCGCACATGTTCGGCGAGGCGGGGCCTGCGAGCGCGGCCACCGAGAATCGGACGGGGGTAGT
CTCAAGCTGGCCGGCCTGCTCTGGTGCCTGGCCTCGCGCCGCCGTGTATCGCCCCGCCCTGGGCGGCAAG
GCTGGCCCGGTCGGCACCAGTTGCGTGAGCGGAAAGATGGCCGCTTCCCGGCCCTGCTGCAGGGAGCTCA
AAATGGAGGACGCGGCGCTCGGGAGAGCGGGCGGGTGAGTCACCCACACAAAGGAAAAGGGCCTTTCCGT
CCTCAGCCGTCGCTTCATGTGACTCCACGGAGTACCGGGCGCCGTCCAGGCACCTCGATTAGTTCTCGAG
CTTTTGGAGTACGTCGTCTTTAGGTTGGGGGGAGGGGTTTTATGCGATGGAGTTTCCCCACACTGAGTGG
GTGGAGACTGAAGTTAGGCCAGCTTGGCACTTGATGTAATTCTCCTTGGAATTTGCCCTTTTTGAGTTTG
GATCTTGGTTCATTCTCAAGCCTCAGACAGTGGTTCAAAGTTTTTTTCTTCCATTTCAGGTGTCGTGAGG
CTAGCACCGCCACCATGGTGAGCAAGGGCGAGGAGGATAACATGGCCATCATCAAGGAGTTCATGCGCTT
CAAGGTGCACATGGAGGGCTCCGTGAACGGCCACGAGTTCGAGATCGAGGGCGAGGGCGAGGGCCGCCCC
TACGAGGGCACCCAGACCGCCAAGCTGAAGGTGACCAAGGGTGGCCCCCTGCCCTTCGCCTGGGACATCC
TGTCCCCTCAGTTCATGTACGGCTCCAAGGCCTACGTGAAGCACCCCGCCGACATCCCCGACTACTTGAA
GCTGTCCTTCCCCGAGGGCTTCAAGTGGGAGCGCGTGATGAACTTCGAGGACGGCGGCGTGGTGACCGTG
ACCCAGGACTCCTCCCTGCAGGACGGCGAGTTCATCTACAAGGTGAAGCTGCGCGGCACCAACTTCCCCT
CCGACGGCCCCGTAATGCAGAAGAAGACCATGGGCTGGGAGGCCTCCTCCGAGCGGATGTACCCCGAGGA
CGGCGCCCTGAAGGGCGAGATCAAGCAGAGGCTGAAGCTGAAGGACGGCGGCCACTACGACGCTGAGGTC
AAGACCACCTACAAGGCCAAGAAGCCCGTGCAGCTGCCCGGCGCCTACAACGTCAACATCAAGTTGGACA
TCACCTCCCACAACGAGGACTACACCATCGTGGAACAGTACGAACGCGCCGAGGGCCGCCACTCCACCGG
CGGCATGGACGAGCTGTACAAGTAGTAATGAACTAGTCCGTAACTTGAAAGTATTTCGATTTCTTGGCTT
TATATATCTTGTGGAAAGGACGAAGAGAATATCACGTCCGTGCAAAGACGCGTTAAGTCGACAATCAACC
TCTGGATTACAAAATTTGTGAAAGATTGACTGGTATTCTTAACTATGTTGCTCCTTTTACGCTATGTGGA
TACGCTGCTTTAATGCCTTTGTATCATGCTATTGCTTCCCGTATGGCTTTCATTTTCTCCTCCTTGTATA
AATCCTGGTTGCTGTCTCTTTATGAGGAGTTGTGGCCCGTTGTCAGGCAACGTGGCGTGGTGTGCACTGT
GTTTGCTGACGCAACCCCCACTGGTTGGGGCATTGCCACCACCTGTCAGCTCCTTTCCGGGACTTTCGCT
TTCCCCCTCCCTATTGCCACGGCGGAACTCATCGCCGCCTGCCTTGCCCGCTGCTGGACAGGGGCTCGGC
TGTTGGGCACTGACAATTCCGTGGTGTTGTCGGGGAAATCATCGTCCTTTCCTTGGCTGCTCGCCTGTGT
TGCCACCTGGATTCTGCGCGGGACGTCCTTCTGCTACGTCCCTTCGGCCCTCAATCCAGCGGACCTTCCT
TCCCGCGGCCTGCTGCCGGCTCTGCGGCCTCTTCCGCGTCTTCGCCTTCGCCCTCAGACGAGTCGGATCT
CCCTTTGGGCCGCCTCCCCGCGTCGACTTTAAGACCAATGACTTACAAGGCAGCTGTAGATCTTAGCCAC
TTTTTAAAAGAAAAGGGGGGACTGGAAGGGCTAATTCACTCCCAACGAAGACAAGATCTGCTTTTTGCTT
GTACTGGGTCTCTCTGGTTAGACCAGATCTGAGCCTGGGAGCTCTCTGGCTAACTAGGGAACCCACTGCT
TAAGCCTCAATAAAGCTTGCCTTGAGTGCTTCAAGTAGTGTGTGCCCGTCTGTTGTGTGACTCTGGTAAC
TAGAGATCCCTCAGACCCTTTTAGTCAGTGTGGAAAATCTCTAGCAGTACGTATAGTAGTTCATGTCATC
TTATTATTCAGTATTTATAACTTGCAAAGAAATGAATATCAGAGAGTGAGAGGAACTTGTTTATTGCAGC
TTATAATGGTTACAAATAAAGCAATAGCATCACAAATTTCACAAATAAAGCATTTTTTTCACTGCATTCT
AGTTGTGGTTTGTCCAAACTCATCAATGTATCTTATCATGTCTGGCTCTAGCTATCCCGCCCCTAACTCC
GCCCATCCCGCCCCTAACTCCGCCCAGTTCCGCCCATTCTCCGCCCCATGGCTGACTAATTTTTTTTATT
TATGCAGAGGCCGAGGCCGCCTCGGCCTCTGAGCTATTCCAGAAGTAGTGAGGAGGCTTTTTTGGAGGCC
TAGGGACGTACCCAATTCGCCCTATAGTGAGTCGTATTACGCGCGCTCACTGGCCGTCGTTTTACAACGT
CGTGACTGGGAAAACCCTGGCGTTACCCAACTTAATCGCCTTGCAGCACATCCCCCTTTCGCCAGCTGGC
GTAATAGCGAAGAGGCCCGCACCGATCGCCCTTCCCAACAGTTGCGCAGCCTGAATGGCGAATGGG
[110 nt withheld, positions 8967-9076]
