>Addgene plasmid #145026 | TFORF3550 | depositor partial sequence | sequence record 287193 | Insert
ACCGCCACCATGGTGAGCAAGGGCGAGGAGGATAACATGGCCATCATCAAGGAGTTCATGCGCTTCAAGG
TGCACATGGAGGGCTCCGTGAACGGCCACGAGTTCGAGATCGAGGGCGAGGGCGAGGGCCGCCCCTACGA
GGGCACCCAGACCGCCAAGCTGAAGGTGACCAAGGGTGGCCCCCTGCCCTTCGCCTGGGACATCCTGTCC
CCTCAGTTCATGTACGGCTCCAAGGCCTACGTGAAGCACCCCGCCGACATCCCCGACTACTTGAAGCTGT
CCTTCCCCGAGGGCTTCAAGTGGGAGCGCGTGATGAACTTCGAGGACGGCGGCGTGGTGACCGTGACCCA
GGACTCCTCCCTGCAGGACGGCGAGTTCATCTACAAGGTGAAGCTGCGCGGCACCAACTTCCCCTCCGAC
GGCCCCGTAATGCAGAAGAAGACCATGGGCTGGGAGGCCTCCTCCGAGCGGATGTACCCCGAGGACGGCG
CCCTGAAGGGCGAGATCAAGCAGAGGCTGAAGCTGAAGGACGGCGGCCACTACGACGCTGAGGTCAAGAC
CACCTACAAGGCCAAGAAGCCCGTGCAGCTGCCCGGCGCCTACAACGTCAACATCAAGTTGGACATCACC
TCCCACAACGAGGACTACACCATCGTGGAACAGTACGAACGCGCCGAGGGCCGCCACTCCACCGGCGGCA
TGGACGAGCTGTACAAGTAGTAATGAACTAGTCCGTAACTTGAAAGTATTTCGATTTCTTGGCTTTATAT
ATCTTGTGGAAAGGACGAAGAGAATATCACGTCCGTGCAAAG
