>Addgene plasmid #145026 | TFORF3550 | depositor partial sequence | sequence record 287194 | Barcode
AGAGAATATCACGTCCGTGCAAAG
